Addgene plasmid #238123: His6-tev-G(TTR)
Purpose: bacterial expression of human TTR
Depositing lab: Peter Wright. Depositing organization: Scripps California (The Scripps Research Institute). Publication: Initiation of transthyretin aggregation at neutral pH by fluid agitation. Ritsch I, Dyson HJ, Wright PE. Proc Natl Acad Sci U S A. 2025 Mar 18;122(11):e2425230122. doi: 10.1073/pnas.2425230122. Epub 2025 Mar 11. PubMed 40067885.
Backbone
  Vector backbone: pET21d
  Backbone manufacturer: Novagen
  Backbone size w/o insert (bp): 5440
  Total vector size (bp): 5700
  Vector type: Bacterial Expression
Growth in bacteria
  Bacterial resistance: Ampicillin, 100 μg/mL
  Growth temperature: 37°C
  Growth strain: DH5alpha
  Copy number: Low Copy
Gene/Insert
  Gene/Insert name: TTR
  Species: H. sapiens (human)
  Insert size (bp): 462
  Mutation: M0G, N-terminal methionine mutated to glycine
  Entrez Gene: TTR (a.k.a. ATTR, CTS, CTS1, HEL111, HsT2651, PALB, TBPA, TTN)
  Promoter: T7
  Tag / fusion protein: His6tev-G (N terminal on insert)
  Cloning method: Ligation Independent Cloning
  Sequencing primers: 5′ T7; 3′ T7
Resource information
  A portion of this plasmid was derived from a plasmid made by: Jeffery Kelly lab; we made mutations on the wild type construct received from the Kelly lab. Description of wild type TTR plasmid in Zhang et al. 2014 ACS Chem Biol (https://doi.org/10.1021/cb5004477).
Terms and licenses: Academic/Nonprofit Terms; Industry Terms: Not Available to Industry
How to cite: His6-tev-G(TTR) was a gift from Peter Wright (Addgene plasmid # 238123 ; http://n2t.net/addgene:238123 ; RRID:Addgene_238123)
