[The description below was written by a language model from this plasmid's Addgene catalogue record and pLannotate feature annotations shown in this document.]
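Description:
His6-tev-G(TTR) is a bacterial expression plasmid built on the Novagen pET21d backbone for producing human transthyretin (TTR), the thyroid hormone-binding transport protein, in E. coli. It replicates from a pBR322-type ColE1 origin accompanied by the rop gene and the bom region, consistent with its catalogued low copy number, and is selected with ampicillin through the β-lactamase (AmpR) gene. An f1 phage origin is also present. The short TcR fragments annotated in the backbone are non-functional remnants of pBR322 ancestry. The catalogue gives a total size of about 5.7 kb, while the full sequence record is 5,863 nt.

The expression cassette is the standard pET arrangement: a T7 promoter followed by a lac operator, the T7 gene 10 ribosome binding site, the coding region and a T7 terminator, with a plasmid-borne lacI gene supplying repressor. Transcription therefore depends on a host that provides T7 RNA polymerase and is induced with IPTG. The open reading frame carries an N-terminal His6 tag and a TEV protease recognition site (partly detected as a "capTEV" fragment) fused to TTR. The initiating methionine of TTR is replaced by glycine (M0G), presumably so that TEV cleavage leaves a protein beginning with glycine after affinity purification. A His-tag fragment annotated downstream of TTR corresponds to the vector's own C-terminal tag sequence; the record does not state whether it is translated, although the listed tagging is N-terminal only.

The insert was derived by mutating a wild-type TTR construct obtained from another laboratory. The associated work concerns transthyretin aggregation at neutral pH, so the plasmid serves to supply recombinant TTR for biophysical studies.
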