Features (pLannotate 1.2.2; 20 found; start..end, strand, type, name):
     26..73      -  terminator     T7 terminator: transcription terminator for bacteriophage T7 RNA polymerase
     81..130     -  CDS            SET1 (fragment): solubility-enhancement tag derived from T7 phage gene 10B
    140..157     -  CDS            9xHis (fragment): 9xHis affinity tag
    209..595     -  CDS            TTR (fragment) (sequence partly withheld): TTHY_HUMAN - Also known as PALB. Experimental evidence at protein level: Swiss-Prot protein existence level 1. Thyroid hormone-binding protein. Probably transports thyroxine from the bloodstream to the brain. From Homo sapiens (Human).
    642..658     -  CDS            capTEV™ (fragment): composite tag for in vivo biotinylation, TEV protease cleavage, and 6xHis tagging
    671..693     -  RBS            RBS: efficient ribosome binding site from bacteriophage T7 gene 10 (Olins and Rangwala, 1989)
    708..732     -  protein_bind   lac operator: The lac repressor binds to the lac operator to inhibit transcription in E. coli. This inhibition can be relieved by adding lactose or isopropyl-β-D-thiogalactopyranoside (IPTG). lac repressor encoded by lacI
    733..751     -  promoter       T7 promoter: promoter for bacteriophage T7 RNA polymerase
    773..1052    +  CDS            TcR (fragment): tetracycline efflux protein; tet; confers resistance to tetracycline
   1060..1137    +  promoter       lacI promoter: lacI
   1138..2220    +  CDS            lacI: lac repressor; lacI; The lac repressor binds to the lac operator to inhibit transcription in E. coli. This inhibition can be relieved by adding lactose or isopropyl-β-D-thiogalactopyranoside (IPTG).
   2233..2254    +  protein_bind   CAP binding site: CAP binding activates transcription in the presence of cAMP. E. coli catabolite activator protein
   2269..2560    +  CDS            TcR (fragment): tetracycline efflux protein; tet; confers resistance to tetracycline
   2632..3012    -  CDS            YPB1_ECOLX: Protein predicted: Swiss-Prot protein existence level 4. From Escherichia coli.
   3029..3220    +  CDS            rop: Rop protein, which maintains plasmids at low copy number; rop
   3322..3461    +  misc_feature   bom: basis of mobility region from pBR322
   3647..4235    -  rep_origin     ori: high-copy-number ColE1/pMB1/pBR322/pUC origin of replication
   4406..5266    -  CDS            AmpR: β-lactamase; bla; confers resistance to ampicillin, carbenicillin, and related antibiotics
   5267..5371    -  promoter       AmpR promoter: bla
   5424..5852    -  rep_origin     f1 ori (sequence partly withheld): f1 bacteriophage origin of replication; arrow indicates direction of (+) strand synthesis
>Addgene plasmid #238123 | His6-tev-G(TTR) | addgene full sequence | sequence record 490861 | Addgene NGS Result
ATCCGGATATAGTTCCTCCTTTCAGCAAAAAACCCCTCAAGACCCGTTTAGAGGCCCCAAGGGGTTATGC
TAGTTATTGCTCAGCGGTGGCAGCAGCCAACTCAGCTTCCTTTCGGGCTTTGTTAGCAGCCGGATCTCAG
TGGTGGTGGTGGTGGTGCTCGAGTGCGGCTGCAAGCTTGTCGACGGAGCTCGAATTCGGATCCTATTA
[381 nt withheld, positions 209-589]
ACCCTGAAAATACAGGTTTTCGCCGCTGCTGCCGCTGCTGAATTCGCCGCTGTGATGATGATGATGATGG
CCCATGGTATATCTCCTTCTTAAAGTTAAACAAAATTATTTCTAGAGGGGAATTGTTATCCGCTCACAAT
TCCCCTATAGTGAGTCGTATTAATTTCGCGGGATCGAGATCTCGATCCTCTACGCCGGACGCATCGTGGC
CGGCATCACCGGCGCCACAGGTGCGGTTGCTGGCGCCTATATCGCCGACATCACCGATGGGGAAGATCGG
GCTCGCCACTTCGGGCTCATGAGCGCTTGTTTCGGCGTGGGTATGGTGGCAGGCCCCGTGGCCGGGGGAC
TGTTGGGCGCCATCTCCTTGCATGCACCATTCCTTGCGGCGGCGGTGCTCAACGGCCTCAACCTACTACT
GGGCTGCTTCCTAATGCAGGAGTCGCATAAGGGAGAGCGTCGAGATCCCGGACACCATCGAATGGCGCAA
AACCTTTCGCGGTATGGCATGATAGCGCCCGGAAGAGAGTCAATTCAGGGTGGTGAATGTGAAACCAGTA
ACGTTATACGATGTCGCAGAGTATGCCGGTGTCTCTTATCAGACCGTTTCCCGCGTGGTGAACCAGGCCA
GCCACGTTTCTGCGAAAACGCGGGAAAAAGTGGAAGCGGCGATGGCGGAGCTGAATTACATTCCCAACCG
CGTGGCACAACAACTGGCGGGCAAACAGTCGTTGCTGATTGGCGTTGCCACCTCCAGTCTGGCCCTGCAC
GCGCCGTCGCAAATTGTCGCGGCGATTAAATCTCGCGCCGATCAACTGGGTGCCAGCGTGGTGGTGTCGA
TGGTAGAACGAAGCGGCGTCGAAGCCTGTAAAGCGGCGGTGCACAATCTTCTCGCGCAACGCGTCAGTGG
GCTGATCATTAACTATCCGCTGGATGACCAGGATGCCATTGCTGTGGAAGCTGCCTGCACTAATGTTCCG
GCGTTATTTCTTGATGTCTCTGACCAGACACCCATCAACAGTATTATTTTCTCCCATGAAGACGGTACGC
GACTGGGCGTGGAGCATCTGGTCGCATTGGGTCACCAGCAAATCGCGCTGTTAGCGGGCCCATTAAGTTC
TGTCTCGGCGCGTCTGCGTCTGGCTGGCTGGCATAAATATCTCACTCGCAATCAAATTCAGCCGATAGCG
GAACGGGAAGGCGACTGGAGTGCCATGTCCGGTTTTCAACAAACCATGCAAATGCTGAATGAGGGCATCG
TTCCCACTGCGATGCTGGTTGCCAACGATCAGATGGCGCTGGGCGCAATGCGCGCCATTACCGAGTCCGG
GCTGCGCGTTGGTGCGGATATCTCGGTAGTGGGATACGACGATACCGAAGACAGCTCATGTTATATCCCG
CCGTTAACCACCATCAAACAGGATTTTCGCCTGCTGGGGCAAACCAGCGTGGACCGCTTGCTGCAACTCT
CTCAGGGCCAGGCGGTGAAGGGCAATCAGCTGTTGCCCGTCTCACTGGTGAAAAGAAAAACCACCCTGGC
GCCCAATACGCAAACCGCCTCTCCCCGCGCGTTGGCCGATTCATTAATGCAGCTGGCACGACAGGTTTCC
CGACTGGAAAGCGGGCAGTGAGCGCAACGCAATTAATGTAAGTTAGCTCACTCATTAGGCACCGGGATCT
CGACCGATGCCCTTGAGAGCCTTCAACCCAGTCAGCTCCTTCCGGTGGGCGCGGGGCATGACTATCGTCG
CCGCACTTATGACTGTCTTCTTTATCATGCAACTCGTAGGACAGGTGCCGGCAGCGCTCTGGGTCATTTT
CGGCGAGGACCGCTTTCGCTGGAGCGCGACGATGATCGGCCTGTCGCTTGCGGTATTCGGAATCTTGCAC
GCCCTCGCTCAAGCCTTCGTCACTGGTCCCGCCACCAAACGTTTCGGCGAGAAGCAGGCCATTATCGCCG
GCATGGCGGCCCCACGGGTGCGCATGATCGTGCTCCTGTCGTTGAGGACCCGGCTAGGCTGGCGGGGTTG
CCTTACTGGTTAGCAGAATGAATCACCGATACGCGAGCGAACGTGAAGCGACTGCTGCTGCAAAACGTCT
GCGACCTGAGCAACAACATGAATGGTCTTCGGTTTCCGTGTTTCGTAAAGTCTGGAAACGCGGAAGTCAG
CGCCCTGCACCATTATGTTCCGGATCTGCATCGCAGGATGCTGCTGGCTACCCTGTGGAACACCTACATC
TGTATTAACGAAGCGCTGGCATTGACCCTGAGTGATTTTTCTCTGGTCCCGCCGCATCCATACCGCCAGT
TGTTTACCCTCACAACGTTCCAGTAACCGGGCATGTTCATCATCAGTAACCCGTATCGTGAGCATCCTCT
CTCGTTTCATCGGTATCATTACCCCCATGAACAGAAATCCCCCTTACACGGAGGCATCAGTGACCAAACA
GGAAAAAACCGCCCTTAACATGGCCCGCTTTATCAGAAGCCAGACATTAACGCTTCTGGAGAAACTCAAC
GAGCTGGACGCGGATGAACAGGCAGACATCTGTGAATCGCTTCACGACCACGCTGATGAGCTTTACCGCA
GCTGCCTCGCGCGTTTCGGTGATGACGGTGAAAACCTCTGACACATGCAGCTCCCGGAGACGGTCACAGC
TTGTCTGTAAGCGGATGCCGGGAGCAGACAAGCCCGTCAGGGCGCGTCAGCGGGTGTTGGCGGGTGTCGG
GGCGCAGCCATGACCCAGTCACGTAGCGATAGCGGAGTGTATACTGGCTTAACTATGCGGCATCAGAGCA
GATTGTACTGAGAGTGCACCATTGCGGTGTGAAATACCGCACAGATGCGTAAGGAGAAAATACCGCATCA
GGCGCTCTTCCGCTTCCTCGCTCACTGACTCGCTGCGCTCGGTCGTTCGGCTGCGGCGAGCGGTATCAGC
TCACTCAAAGGCGGTAATACGGTTATCCACAGAATCAGGGGATAACGCAGGAAAGAACATGTGAGCAAAA
GGCCAGCAAAAGGCCAGGAACCGTAAAAAGGCCGCGTTGCTGGCGTTTTTCCATAGGCTCCGCCCCCCTG
ACGAGCATCACAAAAATCGACGCTCAAGTCAGAGGTGGCGAAACCCGACAGGACTATAAAGATACCAGGC
GTTTCCCCCTGGAAGCTCCCTCGTGCGCTCTCCTGTTCCGACCCTGCCGCTTACCGGATACCTGTCCGCC
TTTCTCCCTTCGGGAAGCGTGGCGCTTTCTCATAGCTCACGCTGTAGGTATCTCAGTTCGGTGTAGGTCG
TTCGCTCCAAGCTGGGCTGTGTGCACGAACCCCCCGTTCAGCCCGACCGCTGCGCCTTATCCGGTAACTA
TCGTCTTGAGTCCAACCCGGTAAGACACGACTTATCGCCACTGGCAGCAGCCACTGGTAACAGGATTAGC
AGAGCGAGGTATGTAGGCGGTGCTACAGAGTTCTTGAAGTGGTGGCCTAACTACGGCTACACTAGAAGGA
CAGTATTTGGTATCTGCGCTCTGCTGAAGCCAGTTACCTTCGGAAAAAGAGTTGGTAGCTCTTGATCCGG
CAAACAAACCACCGCTGGTAGCGGTGGTTTTTTTGTTTGCAAGCAGCAGATTACGCGCAGAAAAAAAGGA
TCTCAAGAAGATCCTTTGATCTTTTCTACGGGGTCTGACGCTCAGTGGAACGAAAACTCACGTTAAGGGA
TTTTGGTCATGAGATTATCAAAAAGGATCTTCACCTAGATCCTTTTAAATTAAAAATGAAGTTTTAAATC
AATCTAAAGTATATATGAGTAAACTTGGTCTGACAGTTACCAATGCTTAATCAGTGAGGCACCTATCTCA
GCGATCTGTCTATTTCGTTCATCCATAGTTGCCTGACTCCCCGTCGTGTAGATAACTACGATACGGGAGG
GCTTACCATCTGGCCCCAGTGCTGCAATGATACCGCGAGACCCACGCTCACCGGCTCCAGATTTATCAGC
AATAAACCAGCCAGCCGGAAGGGCCGAGCGCAGAAGTGGTCCTGCAACTTTATCCGCCTCCATCCAGTCT
ATTAATTGTTGCCGGGAAGCTAGAGTAAGTAGTTCGCCAGTTAATAGTTTGCGCAACGTTGTTGCCATTG
CTGCAGGCATCGTGGTGTCACGCTCGTCGTTTGGTATGGCTTCATTCAGCTCCGGTTCCCAACGATCAAG
GCGAGTTACATGATCCCCCATGTTGTGCAAAAAAGCGGTTAGCTCCTTCGGTCCTCCGATCGTTGTCAGA
AGTAAGTTGGCCGCAGTGTTATCACTCATGGTTATGGCAGCACTGCATAATTCTCTTACTGTCATGCCAT
CCGTAAGATGCTTTTCTGTGACTGGTGAGTACTCAACCAAGTCATTCTGAGAATAGTGTATGCGGCGACC
GAGTTGCTCTTGCCCGGCGTCAATACGGGATAATACCGCGCCACATAGCAGAACTTTAAAAGTGCTCATC
ATTGGAAAACGTTCTTCGGGGCGAAAACTCTCAAGGATCTTACCGCTGTTGAGATCCAGTTCGATGTAAC
CCACTCGTGCACCCAACTGATCTTCAGCATCTTTTACTTTCACCAGCGTTTCTGGGTGAGCAAAAACAGG
AAGGCAAAATGCCGCAAAAAAGGGAATAAGGGCGACACGGAAATGTTGAATACTCATACTCTTCCTTTTT
CAATATTATTGAAGCATTTATCAGGGTTATTGTCTCATGAGCGGATACATATTTGAATGTATTTAGAAAA
ATAAACAAATAGGGGTTCCGCGCACATTTCCCCGAAAAGTGCCACCTAAATTGTAAGCGTTAATATTTTG
TTAAAATTCGCGTTAAATTTTTGTTAAATCAGCTCATTTTTTAACCAATAGGCCGAAATCGGCAAAATCC
CTTATAAATCAAAAGAATAGACCGAGATAGGGT
[37 nt withheld, positions 5523-5559]
AAAGAACGTGGACTCCAACGTCAAAGG
[49 nt withheld, positions 5587-5635]
T
[91 nt withheld, positions 5637-5727]
G
[124 nt withheld, positions 5729-5852]
CCCATTCGCCA
